Addgene plasmid #116443: pHAGE-NRAS-K135N
Purpose: Lentiviral expression of NRAS K135N
Depositing lab: Gordon Mills & Kenneth Scott. Depositing organization: Baylor College of Medicine. Publication: Systematic Functional Annotation of Somatic Mutations in Cancer. Ng PK, Li J, Jeong KJ, Shao S, Chen H, Tsang YH, Sengupta S, Wang Z, Bhavana VH, Tran R, Soewito S, Minussi DC, Moreno D, Kong K, Dogruluk T, Lu H, Gao J, Tokheim C, Zhou DC, Johnson AM, Zeng J, Ip CKM, Ju Z, Wester M, Yu S, Li Y, Vellano CP, Schultz N, Karchin R, Ding L, Lu Y, Cheung LWT, Chen K, Shaw KR, Meric-Bernstam F, Scott KL, Yi S, Sahni N, Liang H, Mills GB. Cancer Cell. 2018 Mar 12;33(3):450-462.e10. doi: 10.1016/j.ccell.2018.01.021. PubMed 29533785.
Backbone
  Vector backbone: pHAGE
  Vector type: Lentiviral
Growth in bacteria
  Bacterial resistance: Ampicillin, 100 μg/mL
  Growth temperature: 37°C
  Growth strain: Stbl3
  Copy number: High Copy
Gene/Insert
  Gene/Insert name: NRAS
  Species: H. sapiens (human)
  Mutation: K135N
  Entrez Gene: NRAS (a.k.a. ALPS4, CMNS, KRAS, N-ras, NCMS, NRAS1, NS6)
  Cloning method: Gateway Cloning
Terms and licenses: Academic/Nonprofit Terms; Industry Terms: Not Available to Industry
How to cite: pHAGE-NRAS-K135N was a gift from Gordon Mills & Kenneth Scott (Addgene plasmid # 116443 ; http://n2t.net/addgene:116443 ; RRID:Addgene_116443)
