[The description below was written by a language model from this plasmid's Addgene catalogue record and pLannotate feature annotations shown in this document.]
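Description:
pHAGE-NRAS-K135N is an HIV-1-derived lentiviral expression plasmid of about 9.1 kb, built on the pHAGE backbone to deliver a mutant human NRAS allele into mammalian cells. In bacteria it is maintained through a high-copy ColE1/pUC-type origin and selected with ampicillin via the β-lactamase gene. The viral portion has the usual transfer-vector elements. These are a truncated 5' LTR, the Ψ packaging signal with an adjoining gag fragment, the Rev response element for Rev-dependent nuclear export of the genomic RNA, and the cPPT/CTS. A self-inactivating 3' LTR with a U3 deletion limits LTR-driven transcription after integration. Short nef, rev, lacI, lac promoter and SV40 fragments are also annotated and appear to be backbone remnants rather than functional parts.

The payload is driven by the constitutive human EF-1α promoter. The NRAS coding sequence, carrying the K135N substitution, was introduced by Gateway cloning and is flanked by attB1 and attB2 sites. A V5 epitope tag lies just downstream of attB2. The record does not state whether the tag is translated in frame with NRAS, which would depend on whether the insert retains a stop codon. An EMCV IRES then directs translation of EGFP from the same transcript, so green fluorescence marks transduced cells expressing the cassette. A WPRE before the 3' LTR enhances transcript stability and expression. No mammalian drug-selection marker is annotated, so EGFP is the apparent means of identifying transduced cells. The construct comes from a study that systematically annotated the function of somatic cancer mutations, and it is suited to stable expression of this NRAS variant for testing its effect on cell behaviour.
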