Features (pLannotate 1.2.2; 27 found; start..end, strand, type, name):
    377..634     +  LTR            5' LTR (truncated): truncated 5' long terminal repeat (LTR) from HIV-1
    681..806     +  misc_feature   HIV-1 Ψ: packaging signal of human immunodeficiency virus type 1
    790..1128    +  CDS            HIV-1 gag (fragment): gag protein from human immunodeficiency virus 1; gag
   1303..1536    +  misc_feature   RRE: The Rev response element (RRE) of HIV-1 allows for Rev-dependent mRNA export from the nucleus to the cytoplasm.
   1913..2013    +  CDS            Rev (fragment): human immunodeficiency virus 1 (HIV-1) Rev protein; rev; enhances nuclear export of unspliced and incompletely spliced viral mRNAs
   2058..2175    +  misc_feature   cPPT/CTS: central polypurine tract and central termination sequence of HIV-1
   2223..3401    +  promoter       EF-1α promoter: strong constitutive promoter for human elongation factor EF-1α
   3422..3442    +  protein_bind   attB1: mutant version of attB; core recombination site for the Gateway® BP reaction BP Clonase™
   3448..4014    +  CDS            NRAS: RASN_HUMAN - Also known as HRAS1. Experimental evidence at protein level: Swiss-Prot protein existence level 1. Ras proteins bind GDP/GTP and possess intrinsic GTPase activity. From Homo sapiens (Human).
   4019..4043    -  protein_bind   attB2: mutant version of attB; recombination site for the Gateway® BP reaction BP Clonase™
   4096..4137    +  CDS            V5 tag: epitope tag from simian virus 5
   4263..4725    +  misc_feature   IRES: internal ribosome entry site (IRES) of the encephalomyocarditis virus (EMCV)
   4739..5458    +  CDS            EGFP: the original enhanced GFP (Yang et al., 1996) mammalian codon-optimized
   5472..6060    +  misc_feature   WPRE: woodchuck hepatitis virus posttranscriptional regulatory element
   6068..6133    +  CDS            nef (fragment): NEF_HV1Z2 - Experimental evidence at protein level: Swiss-Prot protein existence level 1. Extracellular Nef protein targets CD4(+) T-lymphocytes for apoptosis by interacting with CXCR4 surface receptors. From Human immunodeficiency virus type 1 group M subtype D (isolate Z2/CDC-Z34) (HIV-1).
   6135..6368    +  LTR            3' LTR (ΔU3): self-inactivating 3' long terminal repeat (LTR) from HIV-1
   6573..6677    +  promoter       AmpR promoter: bla
   6678..7538    +  CDS            AmpR: β-lactamase; bla; confers resistance to ampicillin, carbenicillin, and related antibiotics
   7709..8297    +  rep_origin     ori: high-copy-number ColE1/pMB1/pBR322/pUC origin of replication
   8480..8534    +  CDS            lacI (fragment): lac repressor; lacI; The lac repressor binds to the lac operator to inhibit transcription in E. coli. This inhibition can be relieved by adding lactose or isopropyl-β-D-thiogalactopyranoside (IPTG).
   8540..8633    +  rep_origin     SV40 ori (fragment): SV40 origin of replication
   8658..8695    +  CDS            lacI (fragment): lac repressor; lacI; The lac repressor binds to the lac operator to inhibit transcription in E. coli. This inhibition can be relieved by adding lactose or isopropyl-β-D-thiogalactopyranoside (IPTG).
   8708..8729    +  protein_bind   CAP binding site: CAP binding activates transcription in the presence of cAMP. E. coli catabolite activator protein
   8744..8774    +  promoter       lac promoter: promoter for the E. coli lac operon
   8782..8798    +  protein_bind   lac operator: The lac repressor binds to the lac operator to inhibit transcription in E. coli. This inhibition can be relieved by adding lactose or isopropyl-β-D-thiogalactopyranoside (IPTG). lac repressor encoded by lacI
   8832..8915    +  polyA_signal   SV40 poly(A) signal (fragment): SV40 polyadenylation signal
   9082..329     +  CDS            nef (fragment) (across the origin): NEF_HV1BR - Experimental evidence at protein level: Swiss-Prot protein existence level 1. Extracellular Nef protein targets CD4(+) T-lymphocytes for apoptosis by interacting with CXCR4 surface receptors (PubMed:14990729). From Human immunodeficiency virus type 1 group M subtype B (isolate BRU/LAI) (HIV-1).
>Addgene plasmid #116443 | pHAGE-NRAS-K135N | addgene full sequence | sequence record 252465 | Addgene NGS Result
TGGAAGGGCTAATTCACTCCCAAAGAAGACAAGATATCCTTGATCTGTGGATCTACCACACACAAGGCTA
CTTCCCTGATTAGCAGAACTACACACCAGGGCCAGGGGTCAGATATCCACTGACCTTTGGATGGTGCTAC
AAGCTAGTACCAGTTGAGCCAGATAAGGTAGAAGAGGCCAATAAAGGAGAGAACACCAGCTTGTTACACC
CTGTGAGCCTGCATGGGATGGATGACCCGGAGAGAGAAGTGTTAGAGTGGAGGTTTGACAGCCGCCTAGC
ATTTCATCACGTGGCCCGAGAGCTGCATCCGGAGTACTTCAAGAACTGCTGATATCGAGCTTGCTACAAG
GGACTTTCCGCTGGGGACTTTCCAGGGAGGCGTGGCCTGGGCGGGACTGGGGAGTGGCGAGCCCTCAGAT
CCTGCATATAAGCAGCTGCTTTTTGCCTGTACTGGGTCTCTCTGGTTAGACCAGATCTGAGCCTGGGAGC
TCTCTGGCTAACTAGGGAACCCACTGCTTAAGCCTCAATAAAGCTTGCCTTGAGTGCTTCAAGTAGTGTG
TGCCCGTCTGTTGTGTGACTCTGGTAACTAGAGATCCCTCAGACCCTTTTAGTCAGTGTGGAAAATCTCT
AGCAGTGGCGCCCGAACAGGGACTTGAAAGCGAAAGGGAAACCAGAGGAGCTCTCTCGACGCAGGACTCG
GCTTGCTGAAGCGCGCACGGCAAGAGGCGAGGGGCGGCGACTGGTGAGTACGCCAAAAATTTTGACTAGC
GGAGGCTAGAAGGAGAGAGATGGGTGCGAGAGCGTCAGTATTAAGCGGGGGAGAATTAGATCGCGATGGG
AAAAAATTCGGTTAAGGCCAGGGGGAAAGAAAAAATATAAATTAAAACATATAGTATGGGCAAGCAGGGA
GCTAGAACGATTCGCAGTTAATCCTGGCCTGTTAGAAACATCAGAAGGCTGTAGACAAATACTGGGACAG
CTACAACCATCCCTTCAGACAGGATCAGAAGAACTTAGATCATTATATAATACAGTAGCAACCCTCTATT
GTGTGCATCAAAGGATAGAGATAAAAGACACCAAGGAAGCTTTAGACAAGATAGAGGAAGAGCAAAACAA
AAGTAAGACCACCGCACAGCAAGCGGCCGGCCGCTGATCTTCAGACCTGGAGGAGGAGATATGAGGGACA
ATTGGAGAAGTGAATTATATAAATATAAAGTAGTAAAAATTGAACCATTAGGAGTAGCACCCACCAAGGC
AAAGAGAAGAGTGGTGCAGAGAGAAAAAAGAGCAGTGGGAATAGGAGCTTTGTTCCTTGGGTTCTTGGGA
GCAGCAGGAAGCACTATGGGCGCAGCGTCAATGACGCTGACGGTACAGGCCAGACAATTATTGTCTGGTA
TAGTGCAGCAGCAGAACAATTTGCTGAGGGCTATTGAGGCGCAACAGCATCTGTTGCAACTCACAGTCTG
GGGCATCAAGCAGCTCCAGGCAAGAATCCTGGCTGTGGAAAGATACCTAAAGGATCAACAGCTCCTGGGG
ATTTGGGGTTGCTCTGGAAAACTCATTTGCACCACTGCTGTGCCTTGGAATGCTAGTTGGAGTAATAAAT
CTCTGGAACAGATTTGGAATCACACGACCTGGATGGAGTGGGACAGAGAAATTAACAATTACACAAGCTT
AATACACTCCTTAATTGAAGAATCGCAAAACCAGCAAGAAAAGAATGAACAAGAATTATTGGAATTAGAT
AAATGGGCAAGTTTGTGGAATTGGTTTAACATAACAAATTGGCTGTGGTATATAAAATTATTCATAATGA
TAGTAGGAGGCTTGGTAGGTTTAAGAATAGTTTTTGCTGTACTTTCTATAGTGAATAGAGTTAGGCAGGG
ATATTCACCATTATCGTTTCAGACCCACCTCCCAACCCCGAGGGGACCCGACAGGCCCGAAGGAATAGAA
GAAGAAGGTGGAGAGAGAGACAGAGACAGATCCATTCGATTAGTGAACGGATCTCGACGGTATCGCCGAA
TTCACAAATGGCAGTATTCATCCACAATTTTAAAAGAAAAGGGGGGATTGGGGGGTACAGTGCAGGGGAA
AGAATAGTAGACATAATAGCAACAGACATACAAACTAAAGAATTACAAAAACAAATTACAAAAATTCAAA
ATTTTCGGGTTTATTACAGGGACAGCAGAGATCCAGTTTGGACTAGTCGTGAGGCTCCGGTGCCCGTCAG
TGGGCAGAGCGCACATCGCCCACAGTCCCCGAGAAGTTGGGGGGAGGGGTCGGCAATTGAACCGGTGCCT
AGAGAAGGTGGCGCGGGGTAAACTGGGAAAGTGATGTCGTGTACTGGCTCCGCCTTTTTCCCGAGGGTGG
GGGAGAACCGTATATAAGTGCAGTAGTCGCCGTGAACGTTCTTTTTCGCAACGGGTTTGCCGCCAGAACA
CAGGTAAGTGCCGTGTGTGGTTCCCGCGGGCCTGGCCTCTTTACGGGTTATGGCCCTTGCGTGCCTTGAA
TTACTTCCACCTGGCTGCAGTACGTGATTCTTGATCCCGAGCTTCGGGTTGGAAGTGGGTGGGAGAGTTC
GAGGCCTTGCGCTTAAGGAGCCCCTTCGCCTCGTGCTTGAGTTGAGGCCTGGCCTGGGCGCTGGGGCCGC
CGCGTGCGAATCTGGTGGCACCTTCGCGCCTGTCTCGCTGCTTTCGATAAGTCTCTAGCCATTTAAAATT
TTTGATGACCTGCTGCGACGCTTTTTTTCTGGCAAGATAGTCTTGTAAATGCGGGCCAAGATCTGCACAC
TGGTATTTCGGTTTTTGGGGCCGCGGGCGGCGACGGGGCCCGTGCGTCCCAGCGCACATGTTCGGCGAGG
CGGGGCCTGCGAGCGCGGCCACCGAGAATCGGACGGGGGTAGTCTCAAGCTGGCCGGCCTGCTCTGGTGC
CTGGCCTCGCGCCGCCGTGTATCGCCCCGCCCTGGGCGGCAAGGCTGGCCCGGTCGGCACCAGTTGCGTG
AGCGGAAAGATGGCCGCTTCCCGGCCCTGCTGCAGGGAGCTCAAAATGGAGGACGCGGCGCTCGGGAGAG
CGGGCGGGTGAGTCACCCACACAAAGGAAAAGGGCCTTTCCGTCCTCAGCCGTCGCTTCATGTGACTCCA
CGGAGTACCGGGCGCCGTCCAGGCACCTCGATTAGTTCTCGAGCTTTTGGAGTACGTCGTCTTTAGGTTG
GGGGGAGGGGTTTTATGCGATGGAGTTTCCCCACACTGAGTGGGTGGAGACTGAAGTTAGGCCAGCTTGG
CACTTGATGTAATTCTCCTTGGAATTTGCCCTTTTTGAGTTTGGATCTTGGTTCATTCTCAAGCCTCAGA
CAGTGGTTCAAAGTTTTTTTCTTCCATTTCAGGTGTCGTGAAGCGGCCCTGCAGATATCAACAAGTTTGT
ACAAAAAAGCAGGCACCATGACTGAGTACAAACTGGTGGTGGTTGGAGCAGGTGGTGTTGGGAAAAGCGC
ACTGACAATCCAGCTAATCCAGAACCACTTTGTAGATGAATATGATCCCACCATAGAGGATTCTTACAGA
AAACAAGTGGTTATAGATGGTGAAACCTGTTTGTTGGACATACTGGATACAGCTGGACAAGAAGAGTACA
GTGCCATGAGAGACCAATACATGAGGACAGGCGAAGGCTTCCTCTGTGTATTTGCCATCAATAATAGCAA
GTCATTTGCGGATATTAACCTCTACAGGGAGCAGATTAAGCGAGTAAAAGACTCGGATGATGTACCTATG
GTGCTAGTGGGAAACAAGTGTGATTTGCCAACAAGGACAGTTGATACAAAACAAGCCCACGAACTGGCCA
ACAGTTACGGGATTCCATTCATTGAAACCTCAGCCAAGACCAGACAGGGTGTTGAAGATGCTTTTTACAC
ACTGGTAAGAGAAATACGCCAGTACCGAATGAAAAAACTCAACAGCAGTGATGATGGGACTCAGGGTTGT
ATGGGATTGCCATGTGTGGTGATGTAGAACCCAGCTTTCTTGTACAAAGTGGTTGATATCCAGCACAGTG
GCGGCCGCTCGAGTCTAGAGGGCCCGCGGTTCGAAGGTAAGCCTATCCCTAACCCTCTCCTCGGTCTCGA
TTCTACGCGTACCGGTTAGTAATGAGATCCCTCCCCCCCCCCTAACGTTACTGGCCGAAGCCGCTTGGAA
TAAGGCCGGTGTGCGTTTGTCTATATGTTATTTTCCACCATATTGCCGTCTTTTGGCAATGTGAGGGCCC
GGAAACCTGGCCCTGTCTTCTTGACGAGCATTCCTAGGGGTCTTTCCCCTCTCGCCAAAGGAATGCAAGG
TCTGTTGAATGTCGTGAAGGAAGCAGTTCCTCTGGAAGCTTCTTGAAGACAAACAACGTCTGTAGCGACC
CTTTGCAGGCAGCGGAACCCCCCACCTGGCGACAGGTGCCTCTGCGGCCAAAAGCCACGTGTATAAGATA
CACCTGCAAAGGCGGCACAACCCCAGTGCCACGTTGTGAGTTGGATAGTTGTGGAAAGAGTCAAATGGCT
CTCCTCAAGCGTATTCAACAAGGGGCTGAAGGATGCCCAGAAGGTACCCCATTGTATGGGATCTGATCTG
GGGCCTCGGTGCACATGCTTTACATGTGTTTAGTCGAGGTTAAAAAAACGTCTAGGCCCCCCGAACCACG
GGGACGTGGTTTTCCTTTGAAAAACACGATGATAATATGGCCACACATATGGTGAGCAAGGGCGAGGAGC
TGTTCACCGGGGTGGTGCCCATCCTGGTCGAGCTGGACGGCGACGTAAACGGCCACAAGTTCAGCGTGTC
CGGCGAGGGCGAGGGCGATGCCACCTACGGCAAGCTGACCCTGAAGTTCATCTGCACCACCGGCAAGCTG
CCCGTGCCCTGGCCCACCCTCGTGACCACCCTGACCTACGGCGTGCAGTGCTTCAGCCGCTACCCCGACC
ACATGAAGCAGCACGACTTCTTCAAGTCCGCCATGCCCGAAGGCTACGTCCAGGAGCGCACCATCTTCTT
CAAGGACGACGGCAACTACAAGACCCGCGCCGAGGTGAAGTTCGAGGGCGACACCCTGGTGAACCGCATC
GAGCTGAAGGGCATCGACTTCAAGGAGGACGGCAACATCCTGGGGCACAAGCTGGAGTACAACTACAACA
GCCACAACGTCTATATCATGGCCGACAAGCAGAAGAACGGCATCAAGGTGAACTTCAAGATCCGCCACAA
CATCGAGGACGGCAGCGTGCAGCTCGCCGACCACTACCAGCAGAACACCCCCATCGGCGACGGCCCCGTG
CTGCTGCCCGACAACCACTACCTGAGCACCCAGTCCGCCCTGAGCAAAGACCCCAACGAGAAGCGCGATC
ACATGGTCCTGCTGGAGTTCGTGACCGCCGCCGGGATCACTCTCGGCATGGACGAGCTGTACAAGTAAAT
CGATAGATCCTAATCAACCTCTGGATTACAAAATTTGTGAAAGATTGACTGGTATTCTTAACTATGTTGC
TCCTTTTACGCTATGTGGATACGCTGCTTTAATGCCTTTGTATCATGCTATTGCTTCCCGTATGGCTTTC
ATTTTCTCCTCCTTGTATAAATCCTGGTTGCTGTCTCTTTATGAGGAGTTGTGGCCCGTTGTCAGGCAAC
GTGGCGTGGTGTGCACTGTGTTTGCTGACGCAACCCCCACTGGTTGGGGCATTGCCACCACCTGTCAGCT
CCTTTCCGGGACTTTCGCTTTCCCCCTCCCTATTGCCACGGCGGAACTCATCGCCGCCTGCCTTGCCCGC
TGCTGGACAGGGGCTCGGCTGTTGGGCACTGACAATTCCGTGGTGTTGTCGGGGAAATCATCGTCCTTTC
CTTGGCTGCTCGCCTGTGTTGCCACCTGGATTCTGCGCGGGACGTCCTTCTGCTACGTCCCTTCGGCCCT
CAATCCAGCGGACCTTCCTTCCCGCGGCCTGCTGCCGGCTCTGCGGCCTCTTCCGCGTCTTCGCCTTCGC
CCTCAGACGAGTCGGATCTCCCTTTGGGCCGCCTCCCCGCCTGAGATCCTTTAAGACCAATGACTTACAA
GGCAGCTGTAGATCTTAGCCACTTTTTAAAAGAAAAGGGGGGACTGGAAGGGCTAATTCACTCCCAACGA
AGACAAGATCTGCTTTTTGCTTGTACTGGGTCTCTCTGGTTAGACCAGATCTGAGCCTGGGAGCTCTCTG
GCTAACTAGGGAACCCACTGCTTAAGCCTCAATAAAGCTTGCCTTGAGTGCTTCAAGTAGTGTGTGCCCG
TCTGTTGTGTGACTCTGGTAACTAGAGATCCCTCAGACCCTTTTAGTCAGTGTGGAAAATCTCTAGCAGT
AGTAGTTCATGTCATCTTATTATTCAGTATTTATAACTTGCAAAGAAATGAATATCAGAGAGTGAGAGGC
CCGGGTTAATTAAGGAAAGGGCTAGATCATTCTTGAAGACGAAAGGGCCTCGTGATACGCCTATTTTTAT
AGGTTAATGTCATGATAATAATGGTTTCTTAGACGTCAGGTGGCACTTTTCGGGGAAATGTGCGCGGAAC
CCCTATTTGTTTATTTTTCTAAATACATTCAAATATGTATCCGCTCATGAGACAATAACCCTGATAAATG
CTTCAATAATATTGAAAAAGGAAGAGTATGAGTATTCAACATTTCCGTGTCGCCCTTATTCCCTTTTTTG
CGGCATTTTGCCTTCCTGTTTTTGCTCACCCAGAAACGCTGGTGAAAGTAAAAGATGCTGAAGATCAGTT
GGGTGCACGAGTGGGTTACATCGAACTGGATCTCAACAGCGGTAAGATCCTTGAGAGTTTTCGCCCCGAA
GAACGTTTTCCAATGATGAGCACTTTTAAAGTTCTGCTATGTGGCGCGGTATTATCCCGTGTTGACGCCG
GGCAAGAGCAACTCGGTCGCCGCATACACTATTCTCAGAATGACTTGGTTGAGTACTCACCAGTCACAGA
AAAGCATCTTACGGATGGCATGACAGTAAGAGAATTATGCAGTGCTGCCATAACCATGAGTGATAACACT
GCGGCCAACTTACTTCTGACAACGATCGGAGGACCGAAGGAGCTAACCGCTTTTTTGCACAACATGGGGG
ATCATGTAACTCGCCTTGATCGTTGGGAACCGGAGCTGAATGAAGCCATACCAAACGACGAGCGTGACAC
CACGATGCCTGTAGCAATGGCAACAACGTTGCGCAAACTATTAACTGGCGAACTACTTACTCTAGCTTCC
CGGCAACAATTAATAGACTGGATGGAGGCGGATAAAGTTGCAGGACCACTTCTGCGCTCGGCCCTTCCGG
CTGGCTGGTTTATTGCTGATAAATCTGGAGCCGGTGAGCGTGGGTCTCGCGGTATCATTGCAGCACTGGG
GCCAGATGGTAAGCCCTCCCGTATCGTAGTTATCTACACGACGGGGAGTCAGGCAACTATGGATGAACGA
AATAGACAGATCGCTGAGATAGGTGCCTCACTGATTAAGCATTGGTAACTGTCAGACCAAGTTTACTCAT
ATATACTTTAGATTGATTTAAAACTTCATTTTTAATTTAAAAGGATCTAGGTGAAGATCCTTTTTGATAA
TCTCATGACCAAAATCCCTTAACGTGAGTTTTCGTTCCACTGAGCGTCAGACCCCGTAGAAAAGATCAAA
GGATCTTCTTGAGATCCTTTTTTTCTGCGCGTAATCTGCTGCTTGCAAACAAAAAAACCACCGCTACCAG
CGGTGGTTTGTTTGCCGGATCAAGAGCTACCAACTCTTTTTCCGAAGGTAACTGGCTTCAGCAGAGCGCA
GATACCAAATACTGTTCTTCTAGTGTAGCCGTAGTTAGGCCACCACTTCAAGAACTCTGTAGCACCGCCT
ACATACCTCGCTCTGCTAATCCTGTTACCAGTGGCTGCTGCCAGTGGCGATAAGTCGTGTCTTACCGGGT
TGGACTCAAGACGATAGTTACCGGATAAGGCGCAGCGGTCGGGCTGAACGGGGGGTTCGTGCACACAGCC
CAGCTTGGAGCGAACGACCTACACCGAACTGAGATACCTACAGCGTGAGCTATGAGAAAGCGCCACGCTT
CCCGAAGGGAGAAAGGCGGACAGGTATCCGGTAAGCGGCAGGGTCGGAACAGGAGAGCGCACGAGGGAGC
TTCCAGGGGGAAACGCCTGGTATCTTTATAGTCCTGTCGGGTTTCGCCACCTCTGACTTGAGCGTCGATT
TTTGTGATGCTCGTCAGGGGGGCGGAGCCTATGGAAAAACGCCAGCAACGCGGCCTTTTTACGGTTCCTG
GCCTTTTGCTGGCCTTTTGCTCACATGTTCTTTCCTGCGTTATCCCCTGATTCTGTGGATAACCGTATTA
CCGCCTTTGAGTGAGCTGATACCGCTCGCCGCAGCCGAACGACCGAGCGCAGCGAGTCAGTGAGCGAGGA
AGCGGAAGAGCGCCCAATACGCAAACCGCCTCTCCCCGCGCGTTGGCCGATTCATTAATGCAGCAAGCTC
ATGGCTGACTAATTTTTTTTATTTATGCAGAGGCCGAGGCCGCCTCGGCCTCTGAGCTATTCCAGAAGTA
GTGAGGAGGCTTTTTTGGAGGCCTAGGCTTTTGCAAAAAGCTCCCCGTGGCACGACAGGTTTCCCGACTG
GAAAGCGGGCAGTGAGCGCAACGCAATTAATGTGAGTTAGCTCACTCATTAGGCACCCCAGGCTTTACAC
TTTATGCTTCCGGCTCGTATGTTGTGTGGAATTGTGAGCGGATAACAATTTCACACAGGAAACAGCTATG
ACATGATTACGAATTTCACAAATAAAGCATTTTTTTCACTGCATTCTAGTTGTGGTTTGTCCAAACTCAT
CAATGTATCTTATCATGTCTGGATCAACTGGATAACTCAAGCTAACCAAAATCATCCCAAACTTCCCACC
CCATACCCTATTACCACTGCCAATTACCTGTGGTTTCATTTACTCTAAACCTGTGATTCCTCTGAATTAT
TTTCATTTTAAAGAAATTGTATTTGTTAAATATGTACTACAAACTTAGTAGT
