>Addgene plasmid #116443 | pHAGE-NRAS-K135N | depositor partial sequence | sequence record 219317 | insert
ATGACTGAGTACAAACTGGTGGTGGTTGGAGCAGGTGGTGTTGGGAAAAGCGCACTGACAATCCAGCTAA
TCCAGAACCACTTTGTAGATGAATATGATCCCACCATAGAGGATTCTTACAGAAAACAAGTGGTTATAGA
TGGTGAAACCTGTTTGTTGGACATACTGGATACAGCTGGACAAGAAGAGTACAGTGCCATGAGAGACCAA
TACATGAGGACAGGCGAAGGCTTCCTCTGTGTATTTGCCATCAATAATAGCAAGTCATTTGCGGATATTA
ACCTCTACAGGGAGCAGATTAAGCGAGTAAAAGACTCGGATGATGTACCTATGGTGCTAGTGGGAAACAA
GTGTGATTTGCCAACAAGGACAGTTGATACAAAACAAGCCCACGAACTGGCCAACAGTTACGGGATTCCA
TTCATTGAAACCTCAGCCAAGACCAGACAGGGTGTTGAAGATGCTTTTTACACACTGGTAAGAGAAATAC
GCCAGTACCGAATGAAAAAACTCAACAGCAGTGATGATGGGACTCAGGGTTGTATGGGATTGCCATGTGT
GGTGATGTAA
